Addgene plasmid #43524: III-ATAC
Depositing lab: Chad Cowan & Kiran Musunuru. Depositing organization: Harvard University. Publication: A TALEN Genome-Editing System for Generating Human Stem Cell-Based Disease Models. Ding Q, Lee YK, Schaefer EA, Peters DT, Veres A, Kim K, Kuperwasser N, Motola DL, Meissner TB, Hendriks WT, Trevisan M, Gupta RM, Moisan A, Banks E, Friesen M, Schinzel RT, Xia F, Tang A, Xia Y, Figueroa E, Wann A, Ahfeldt T, Daheron L, Zhang F, Rubin LL, Peng LF, Chung RT, Musunuru K, Cowan CA. Cell Stem Cell. 2012 Dec 12. pii: S1934-5909(12)00645-5. doi: 10.1016/j.stem.2012.11.011. PubMed 23246482.
Backbone
  Vector backbone: pCRII-TOPO
  Backbone manufacturer: Invitrogen
  Backbone size w/o insert (bp): 3973
  Vector type: Bacterial Cloning
Growth in bacteria
  Bacterial resistance: Ampicillin and Kanamycin, 100 & 50 μg/mL
  Growth temperature: 37°C
  Growth strain: Top10
  Copy number: High Copy
Gene/Insert
  Gene/Insert name: III-ATAC
  Species: Synthetic
  Insert size (bp): 426
  Cloning method: TOPO Cloning
  Sequencing primers: 5′ T7; 3′ M13-rev
Terms and licenses: Academic/Nonprofit Terms; Industry Terms: Not Available to Industry
How to cite: III-ATAC was a gift from Chad Cowan & Kiran Musunuru (Addgene plasmid # 43524 ; http://n2t.net/addgene:43524 ; RRID:Addgene_43524)
