[The description below was written by a language model from this plasmid's Addgene catalogue record.]
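Description:
III-ATAC is a bacterial cloning plasmid built on the commercial pCRII-TOPO backbone (about 4 kb without insert), into which a 426 bp synthetic fragment was introduced by TOPO cloning. It is maintained as a high-copy plasmid in E. coli and carries both ampicillin and kanamycin resistance markers, as is standard for this backbone, so either or both antibiotics can be used for selection. The insert lies between the T7 and M13-reverse priming sites of the vector, which are the recorded sequencing primers. No feature table accompanies the record, so the exact arrangement of elements around the insert cannot be detailed beyond what the backbone name implies.

The record does not describe the insert's content beyond its name, its synthetic origin and its size. The associated publication describes a TALEN genome-editing system for generating human stem cell-based disease models, so this plasmid is most plausibly one member of a library of pre-assembled TAL effector repeat modules. Read this way, "ATAC" would denote the four DNA bases recognised by a short block of repeats, and "III" the position of that block within the final repeat array. A 426 bp insert is roughly consistent with four repeat units plus flanking assembly sequence. This reading is an inference from the name and publication rather than something stated in the fields. The vector has no recorded mammalian promoter or expression elements. It therefore serves as a storage and propagation vehicle for a building block that would be excised or amplified and joined with other modules into a full-length TALEN expression construct, not as an expression plasmid in its own right.
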