>Addgene plasmid #43524 | III-ATAC | depositor partial sequence | sequence record 58789 | III-ATAC sequence 426 bps
CGTCTCGGCTCACCCCAGAGCAGGTCGTGGCAATCGCCTCCAACATTGGCGGGAAACAGGCACTCGAGAC
TGTCCAGCGCCTGCTTCCCGTGCTGTGCCAAGCGCACGGACTCACCCCAGAGCAGGTCGTGGCCATTGCC
TCGAATGGAGGGGGCAAACAGGCGTTGGAAACCGTACAACGATTGCTGCCGGTGCTGTGCCAAGCGCACG
GACTCACCCCAGAGCAGGTCGTGGCAATCGCCTCCAACATTGGCGGGAAACAGGCACTCGAGACTGTCCA
GCGCCTGCTTCCCGTGCTGTGCCAAGCGCACGGACTCACCCCAGAGCAGGTCGTGGCGATCGCAAGCCAC
GACGGAGGAAAGCAAGCCTTGGAAACAGTACAGAGGCTGTTGCCTGTGCTGTGCCAAGCGCACGGACTCA
GAGACG
