>Addgene plasmid #43524 | III-ATAC | addgene partial sequence | sequence record 61475 | M13-F20 5'-TGTAAAACGACGGCCAGT-3'
GAATTGGGCCCTCTAGATGCATGCTCGAGCGGCCGCCAGTGTGATGGATATCTGCAGAATTCGCCCTTCG
TCCTAGCGCGTCTCGGCTCACCCCAGAGCAGGTCGTGGCAATCGCCTCCAACATTGGCGGGAAACAGGCA
CTCGAGACTGTCCAGCGCCTGCTTCCCGTGCTGTGCCAAGCGCACGGACTCACCCCAGAGCAGGTCGTGG
CCATTGCCTCGAATGGAGGGGGCAAACAGGCGTTGGAAACCGTACAACGATTGCTGCCGGTGCTGTGCCA
AGCGCACGGACTCACCCCAGAGCAGGTCGTGGCAATCGCCTCCAACATTGGCGGGAAACAGGCACTCGAG
ACTGTCCAGCGCCTGCTTCCCGTGCTGTGCCAAGCGCACGGACTCACCCCAGAGCAGGTCGTGGCGATCG
CAAGCCACGACGGAGGAAAGCAAGCCTTGGAAACAGTACAGAGGCTGTTGCCTGTGCTGTGCCAAGCGCA
CGGACTCAGAGACGTGGGCACAGGAAAGAAGGGCGAATTCCAGCACACTGGCGGCCGTTACTAGTGGATC
CGAGCTCGGTACCAAGCTTGATGCATAGCTTGAGTATTCTATAGTGTCACCTAAATAGCTTGGCGTAATC
ATGGTCATAGCTGTTTCCTGTGTGAAATTGTTATCCGCTCACAATTCCACACAACATACGAGCCGGAAGC
ATAAAGTGTAAAGCCTGGGGTGCCTAATGAGTGAGCTAACTCACATTAATTGCGTTGCGCTCACTGCCCG
CTTTCCAGTCGGGAAACCTGTCGTGCCAGCTGCATTAATGAATCGGCCAACGCGCGGGGAGAGGCGGTTT
GCGTATTGGGCGCTCTTCCGCT
